Addgene plasmid #119017: pRVV700
Purpose: Donor vector for creation of TP901-1 attP-flanked platforms for cassette exchange using CRISPR/Cas9
Depositing lab: Richard Mann. Depositing organization: Columbia University. Publication: TP901-1 Phage Recombinase Facilitates Genome Engineering in Drosophila melanogaster. Voutev R, Mann RS. G3 (Bethesda). 2019 Jan 29. pii: g3.119.0002. doi: 10.1534/g3.119.0002. PubMed 30696702.
Backbone
  Vector backbone: pBluescript SK+
  Backbone size w/o insert (bp): 2958
  Total vector size (bp): 10258
  Vector type: CRISPR ; Donor vector for creation of platforms for cassette exchange
Growth in bacteria
  Bacterial resistance: Ampicillin, 100 μg/mL
  Growth temperature: 37°C
  Growth strain: DH5alpha
  Copy number: High Copy
Gene/Insert
  Gene/Insert name: TP901-1 attP sites
  Species: TP901-1 Lactococcus phage
  Insert size (bp): 65
Terms and licenses: Academic/Nonprofit Terms; Industry Terms: Not Available to Industry
How to cite: pRVV700 was a gift from Richard Mann (Addgene plasmid # 119017 ; http://n2t.net/addgene:119017 ; RRID:Addgene_119017)
