[The description below was written by a language model from this plasmid's Addgene catalogue record and pLannotate feature annotations shown in this document.]
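Description:
pRVV700 is a CRISPR/Cas9 homology-directed repair donor plasmid built on the pBluescript SK+ backbone and intended for genome engineering in Drosophila melanogaster. Its stated purpose is to install landing platforms flanked by attP sites of the Lactococcus phage TP901-1 recombinase, which can later be used for recombinase-mediated cassette exchange. It is maintained in E. coli as a high-copy plasmid through the ColE1/pUC-type origin and is selected with ampicillin via the β-lactamase gene and its native promoter. The backbone also contributes the f1 phage origin, T7 and T3 promoters, and remnants of the lac promoter/operator and lacZα region that originally flanked the cloning site.

The catalogue lists the insert simply as the short TP901-1 attP sites, but the automated annotation does not mark them, so their exact positions relative to the other elements cannot be read from the feature table. The table does show a mini-white gene, the standard Drosophila eye-colour marker lacking part of its first intron. It also shows a nearly full-length EGFP coding sequence next to an MCS fragment, followed by an SV40 polyadenylation signal annotated on the opposite strand. These presumably serve as visible markers for the platform, although the record names no promoter for EGFP. About 2 kb between mini-white and EGFP is unannotated. No homology arms are annotated or mentioned, so users presumably add locus-specific arms themselves, but the record does not say so. The sequenced record is about 20 nt shorter than the catalogued total size.

Once the platform is integrated at a target locus, TP901-1 recombinase can swap the marker-bearing region for a compatible att-flanked cassette.
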