Features (pLannotate 1.2.2; 16 found; start..end, strand, type, name):
     30..458     -  rep_origin     f1 ori (sequence partly withheld): f1 bacteriophage origin of replication; arrow indicates direction of (+) strand synthesis
    463..620     -  CDS            lacZα (fragment): LacZα fragment of β-galactosidase; lacZ fragment
    623..641     +  promoter       T7 promoter: promoter for bacteriophage T7 RNA polymerase
    666..4785    +  gene           mini-white: white; This modified version of the white gene lacks part of the first intron.
   6785..6808    +  misc_feature   MCS (fragment): pBluescript multiple cloning site
   6813..7531    +  CDS            EGFP (fragment): the original enhanced GFP (Yang et al., 1996) mammalian codon-optimized
   7554..7675    -  polyA_signal   SV40 poly(A) signal: SV40 polyadenylation signal
   7860..7965    +  CDS            lacZ (fragment): β-galactosidase; lacZ
   8050..8068    -  promoter       T3 promoter: promoter for bacteriophage T3 RNA polymerase
   8113..8129    -  protein_bind   lac operator: The lac repressor binds to the lac operator to inhibit transcription in E. coli. This inhibition can be relieved by adding lactose or isopropyl-β-D-thiogalactopyranoside (IPTG). lac repressor encoded by lacI
   8137..8167    -  promoter       lac promoter: promoter for the E. coli lac operon
   8182..8203    -  protein_bind   CAP binding site: CAP binding activates transcription in the presence of cAMP. E. coli catabolite activator protein
   8216..8308    -  CDS            lacI (fragment): lac repressor; lacI; The lac repressor binds to the lac operator to inhibit transcription in E. coli. This inhibition can be relieved by adding lactose or isopropyl-β-D-thiogalactopyranoside (IPTG).
   8491..9079    -  rep_origin     ori: high-copy-number ColE1/pMB1/pBR322/pUC origin of replication
   9250..10110   -  CDS            AmpR: β-lactamase; bla; confers resistance to ampicillin, carbenicillin, and related antibiotics
  10111..10215   -  promoter       AmpR promoter: bla
>Addgene plasmid #119017 | pRVV700 | addgene full sequence | sequence record 232904 | Addgene NGS Result
CTAAATTGTAAGCGTTAATATTTTGTTAAAATTCGCGTTAAATTTTTGTTAAATCAGCTCATTTTTTAAC
CAATAGGCCGAAATCGGCAAAATCCCTTATAAATCAAAAGAATAGACCGAGATAGGGT
[37 nt withheld, positions 129-165]
AAAGAACGTGGACTCCAACGTCAAAGG
[49 nt withheld, positions 193-241]
T
[91 nt withheld, positions 243-333]
G
[124 nt withheld, positions 335-458]
CCCATTCGCCATTCAGGCTGCGCAACTGTTGGGAAGGGCGATCGGTGCGGGCCTCTTCGCTATTACGCCA
GCTGGCGAAAGGGGGATGTGCTGCAAGGCGATTAAGTTGGGTAACGCCAGGGTTTTCCCAGTCACGACGT
TGTAAAACGACGGCCAGTGAATTGTAATACGACTCACTATAGGGCGAATTGGGTACGTACCGGGCCCCTA
GTATGTATGTAAGTTAATAAAACCCATTTTTGCGGAAAGTAGATAAAAAAAACATTTTTTTTTTTTACTG
CACTGGATATCATTGAACTTATCTGATCAGTTTTAAATTTACTTCGATCCAAGGGTATTTGATGTACCAG
GTTCTTTCGATTACCTCTCACTCAAAATGACATTCCACTCAAAGTCAGCGCTGTTTGCCTCCTTCTCTGT
CCACAGAAATATCGCCGTCTCTTTCGCCGCTGCGTCCGCTATCTCTTTCGCCACCGTTTGTAGCGTTACG
TAGCGTCAATGTCCGCCTTCAGTTGCATTTTGTCAGCGGTTTCGTGACGAAGCTCCAAGCGGTTTACGCC
ATCAATTAAACACAAAGTGCTGTGCCAAAACTCCTCTCGCTTCTTATTTTTGTTTGTTTTTTGAGTGATT
GGGGTGGTGATTGGTTTTGGGTGGGTAAGCAGGGGAAAGTGTGAAAAATCCCGGCAATGGGCCAAGAGGA
TCAGGAGCTATTAATTCGCGGAGGCAGCAAACACCCATCTGCCGAGCATCTGAACAATGTGAGTAGTACA
TGTGCATACATCTTAAGTTCACTTGATCTATAGGAACTGCGATTGCAACATCAAATTGTCTGCGGCGTGA
GAACTGCGACCCACAAAAATCCCAAACCGCAATTGCACAAACAAATAGTGACACGAAACAGATTATTCTG
GTAGCTGTTCTCGCTATATAAGACAATTTTTGAGATCATATCATGATCAAGACATCTAAAGGCATTCATT
TTCGACTATATTCTTTTTTACAAAAAATATAACAACCAGATATTTTAAGCTGATCCTAGATGCACAAAAA
ATAAATAAAAGTATAAACCTACTTCGTAGGATACTTCGGGGTACTTTTTGTTCGGGGTTAGATGAGCATA
ACGCTTGTAGTTGATATTTGAGATCCCCTATCATTGCAGGGTGACAGCGGAGCGGCTTCGCAGAGCTGCA
TTAACCAGGGCTTCGGGCAGGCCAAAAACTACGGCACGCTCCGGCCACCCAGTCCGCCGGAGGACTCCGG
TTCAGGGAGCGGCCAACTAGCCGAGAACCTCACCTATGCCTGGCACAATATGGACATCTTTGGGGCGGTC
AATCAGCCGGGCTCCGGATGGCGGCAGCTGGTCAACCGGACACGCGGACTATTCTGCAACGAGCGACACA
TACCGGCGCCCAGGAAACATTTGCTCAAGAACGGTGAGTTTCTATTCGCAGTCGGCTGATCTGTGTGAAA
TCTTAATAAAGGGTCCAATTACCAATTTGAAACTCAGTTTGCGGCGTGGCCTATCCGGGCGAACTTTTGG
CCGTGATGGGCAGTTCCGGTGCCGGAAAGACGACCCTGCTGAATGCCCTTGCCTTTCGATCGCCGCAGGG
CATCCAAGTATCGCCATCCGGGATGCGACTGCTCAATGGCCAACCTGTGGACGCCAAGGAGATGCAGGCC
AGGTGCGCCTATGTCCAGCAGGATGACCTCTTTATCGGCTCCCTAACGGCCAGGGAACACCTGATTTTCC
AAGCCATGGTGCGGATGCCACGACATCTGACCTATCGGCAGCGAGTGGCCCGCGTGGATCAGGTGATCCA
GGAGCTTTCGCTCAGCAAATGTCAGCACACGATCATCGGTGTGCCCGGCAGGGTGAAAGGTCTGTCCGGC
GGAGAAAGGAAGCGTCTGGCATTCGCCTCCGAGGCTCTAACCGATCCGCCGCTTCTGATCTGCGATGAGC
CCACCTCCGGACTGGACTCCTTTACCGCCCACAGCGTCGTCCAGGTGCTGAAGAAGCTGTCGCAGAAGGG
CAAGACCGTCATCCTGACCATTCATCAGCCGTCTTCCGAGCTGTTTGAGCTCTTTGACAAGATCCTTCTG
ATGGCCGAGGGCAGGGTAGCTTTCTTGGGCACTCCCAGCGAAGCCGTCGACTTCTTTTCCTAGTGAGTTC
GATGTGTTTATTAAGGGTATCTAGTATTACATAACATCTCAACTCCTATCCAGCGTGGGTGCCCAGTGTC
CTACCAACTACAATCCGGCGGACTTTTACGTACAGGTGTTGGCCGTTGTGCCCGGACGGGAGATCGAGTC
CCGTGATCGGATCGCCAAGATATGCGACAATTTTGCCATTAGCAAAGTAGCCCGGGATATGGAGCAGTTG
TTGGCCACCAAAAATCTGGAGAAGCCACTGGAGCAGCCGGAGAATGGGTACACCTACAAGGCCACCTGGT
TCATGCAGTTCCGGGCGGTCCTGTGGCGATCCTGGCTGTCGGTGCTCAAGGAACCACTCCTCGTAAAAGT
GCGACTTATTCAGACAACGGTGAGTGGTTCCAGTGGAAACAAATGATATAACGCTTACAATTCTTGGAAA
CAAATTCGCTAGATTTTAGATAGAATTGCCTGATTCCACACCCTTCTTAGTTTTTTTCAATGAGATGTAT
AGTTTATAGTTTTGCAGAAGATAAATAAATTTCATTTAACTCGCGAATATTAATGAGATGCGAGTAACAT
TTTAATTTGCAGATGGTTGCCATCTTGATTGGCCTCATCTTTTTGGGCCAACAACTCACGCAAGTGGGTG
TGATGAATATCAACGGAGCCATCTTCCTCTTCCTGACCAACATGACCTTTCAAAACGTCTTTGCCACGAT
AAATGTAAGTCATGTTTAGAATACATTTGCATTTCAATAATTTACTAACTTTCTAATGAATCGATTCGAT
TTAGGTGTTCACCTCAGAGCTGCCAGTTTTTATGAGGGAGGCCCGAAGTCGACTTTATCGCTGTGACACA
TACTTTCTGGGCAAAACGATTGCCGAATTGCCGCTTTTTCTCACAGTGCCACTGGTCTTCACGGCGATTG
CCTATCCGATGATCGGACTGCGGGCCGGAGTGCTGCACTTCTTCAACTGCCTGGCGCTGGTCACTCTGGT
GGCCAATGTGTCAACGTCCTTCGGATATCTAATATCCTGCGCCAGCTCCTCGACCTCGATGGCGCTGTCT
GTGGGTCCGCCGGTTATCATACCATTCCTGCTCTTTGGCGGCTTCTTCTTGAACTCGGGCTCGGTGCCAG
TATACCTCAAATGGTTGTCGTACCTCTCATGGTTCCGTTACGCCAACGAGGGTCTGCTGATTAACCAATG
GGCGGACGTGGAGCCGGGCGAAATTAGCTGCACATCGTCGAACACCACGTGCCCCAGTTCGGGCAAGGTC
ATCCTGGAGACGCTTAACTTCTCCGCCGCCGATCTGCCGCTGGACTACGTGGGTCTGGCCATTCTCATCG
TGAGCTTCCGGGTGCTCGCATATCTGGCTCTAAGACTTCGGGCCCGACGCAAGGAGTAGCCGACATATAT
CCGAAATAACTGCTTGTTTTTTTTTTTTACCATTATTACCATCGTGTTTACTGTTTATTGCCCCCTCAAA
AAGCTAATGTAATTATATTTGTGCCAATAAAAACAAGATATGACCTATAGAATACAAGTATTTCCCCTTC
GAACATCCCCACAAGTAGACTTTGGATTTGTCTTCTAACCAAAAGACTTACACACCTGCATACCTTACAT
CAAAAACTCGTTTATCGCTACATAAAACACCGGGATATATTTTTTATATACATACTTTTCAAATCGCGCG
CCCTCTTCATAATTCACCTCCACCACACCACGTTTCGTAGTTGCTCTTTCGCTGTCTCCCACCCGCTCTC
CGCAACACATTCACCTTTTGTTCGACGACCTTGGAGCGACTGTCGTTAGTTCCGCGCGATTCGGTTCGCT
CAAATGGTTCCGAGTGGTTCATTTCGTCTCAATAGAAATTAGTAATAAATATTTGTATGTACAATTTATT
TGCTCCAATATATTTGTATATATTTCCCTCACAGCTATATTTATTCTAATTTAATATTATGACTTTTTAA
GGTAATTTTTTGTGACCTGTTCGGAGTGATTAGCGTTACAATTTGAACTGAAAGTGACATCCAGTGTTTG
TTCCTTGTGTAGATGCATCTCAAAAAAATGGTGGGCATAATAGTGTTGTTTATATATATCAAAAATAACA
ACTATAATAATAAGAATACATTTAATTTAGAAAATGCTTGGATTTCACTGGAACTAGGCTAGATTTAAAT
GCATGCCCTGCAGGAAGCTTCCTAGGAGGCCTAGATCTGCGGCCGCTCCAACTCGCTTAATTGCGAGTTT
TTATTTCGTTTATTTCAATTAAGGTAACTAAAAAACTCCTTTTAATTAAGAAGTTCCTATTCTTCAAAAG
GTATAGGAACTTCTCTAGCCCGGCTTGCTGTTCTTCGCGTTCAAAATCTCCAGCTCCATTTTGCTTTCGG
TGCGCTTGCAATCAGTACTGTCCAAAATCGAAAATCGCCGAACCGTAGTGTGACCGTGCGGGGCTCTGCG
AAAATAAACTTTTTTAGGTATATGGCCACACACGGGGAAAGCACAGTGGATTATATGTTTTAATATTATA
ATATGCAGGTTTTCATTACTTATCCAGATGTAAGCCCACTTAAAGCGATTTAACAATTATTTGCCGAAAG
AGTATAAACAAATTTCACTTAAAAATGGATTAAGAAAAGCTTGTGTAAGATTATGCGCAGCGTTGCCAGA
TAGCTCCATTTAAAACACTTCAAAAACAATAAGTTTTGAAAATATATACATAAATAGCAGTCGTTGCCGC
AACGCTCAACACATCACACTTTTAAAACACCCTTTACCTACACAGAATTACTTTTTAAATTTCCAGTCAA
GCTGCGAGTTTCAAAATTATAGCCGGTAGAGAAGACAGTGCTATTTCAAAAGCAAACTAACAAGGGTCTT
AAATTCCAAAACACCAATCCTAACAAGCCTTGGACTTTTGTAAGTTTAGATCAAAGGTGGCATTGCATTC
AATGTCATGGTAAGAAGTAGGTCGTCTAGGTAGAAATCCTCATTCAGCCGGTCAAGTCAGTACGAGAAAG
GTCTCAATTTGAAATTGTCTTAAAAATATTTTATTGTTTTGTACTGTGGTGAGTTTAAACGAAAAACACA
AAAAAAAAGTGATACACAGAAATCATAAAAAATTTTAATACAAGGTATTCGTACGTATCAAAAACATTTC
GGCACAATTTTTTTTCTCTGTACTAAAGTGTTACGAACACTACGGTATTTTTTAGTGATTTTCAACGGAC
ACCGAAGGTATATAAACAGCGTTCGCGAACGGTCGCCTTCAAAACCAATTGACATTTGCAGCAGCAAGTA
CAAGTAGAAAGTAAAGCGCAATCAGCGAAAAATTTATACTTAATTGTTGGTGATTAAAGTACAATTAAAA
GAACATTCTCGAAAGTCACAAGAAACGTAAGTTTTTAACTCGCTGTTACCAATTAGTAATAAGAGCAACA
AGACGTTGAGTAATTTCAAGAAAAACTGCATTTCAAGGTCTTTGTTCGGCCATTTTTTTTTATTCAACGC
TCTACGTAATTACAAAATAAGAAATTGGCAGCCACGCATCTTGTTTTCCCAATGAATTGGCATCAAAACG
CAAACAAATCTATAAATAAAACTTGCGTGTTGATTTTCGCCAAGATTTATTGGCAAATTGTGAAATTCGC
AGTGACGCATTTGAAAATTCGAGAAATCACGAACGCACTCGAGCATTTGTGTGCATGTTATTAGTTAGTT
GTTTAGTTAATTGAAGTATTTTACCAACGAAATCCACTTATTTTTAGCTGAAATAGAGTAGGTTGCTTAA
ACAAAGCCACGTCTGAAAATTTCTTATTGCTTGTAGTTGTGACGTCACCATATACACACAAAATAATGTG
TATGCATGCATTTCAGCTGTGTATATATACATGCACACACTCGCAACACGAAAACGATGACGAAGCAACG
GAACAAAGGTTTCTCAACTACCCTTTGTTCCCTGTTTCTTCGCTTTCCTTTGTTCCAATATTCGTAGAGG
GTTAATAGGGGTTTCTCAACAAAGTTGGCGTCGATAAATAAGTTTCCCATTTTTATTCCCCAGCCAGGAA
GTTAGTTTCAATAGTTTTGTAATTTCAACGAAACTCATTTGATTTCGTACTAATTTTCCACATCTCTATT
TTCTGCCCGCAGAATAATCCAAGGGCGGATCCCCCGGGCTGCAGGAATTCAAAAATGGTGAGCAAGGGCG
AGGAGCTGTTCACCGGGGTGGTGCCCATCCTGGTCGAGCTGGACGGCGACGTAAACGGCCACAAGTTCAG
CGTGTCCGGCGAGGGCGAGGGCGATGCCACCTACGGCAAGCTGACCCTGAAGTTCATCTGCACCACCGGC
AAGCTGCCCGTGCCCTGGCCCACCCTCGTGACCACCCTGACCTACGGCGTGCAGTGCTTCAGCCGCTACC
CCGACCACATGAAGCAGCACGACTTCTTCAAGTCCGCCATGCCCGAAGGCTACGTCCAGGAGCGCACCAT
CTTCTTCAAGGACGACGGCAACTACAAGACCCGCGCCGAGGTGAAGTTCGAGGGCGACACCCTGGTGAAC
CGCATCGAGCTGAAGGGCATCGACTTCAAGGAGGACGGCAACATCCTGGGGCACAAGCTGGAGTACAACT
ACAACAGCCACAACGTCTATATCATGGCCGACAAGCAGAAGAACGGCATCAAGGCCAACTTCAAGATCCG
CCACAACATCGAGGACGGCAGCGTGCAGCTCGCCGACCACTACCAGCAGAACACCCCCATCGGCGACGGC
CCCGTGCTGCTGCCCGACAACCACTACCTGAGCACCCAGTCCGCCCTGAGCAAAGACCCCAACGAGAAGC
GCGATCACATGGTCCTGCTGGAGTTCGTGACCGCCGCCGGGATCACTCTCGGCATGGACGAGCTGTACAA
GTAGGGTACCTCTAGACAGACATGATAAGATACATTGATGAGTTTGGACAAACCACAACTAGAATGCAGT
GAAAAAAATGCTTTATTTGTGAAATTTGTGATGCTATTGCTTTATTTGTAACCATTATAAGCTGCAATAA
ACAAGTTAACAACAACAATTGCATTCATTTTATGTTTCAGGTTCAGGGGGAGGTGTGGGAGGTTTTTTAA
AGCGAAGTTCCTATTCTTCAAAAGGTATAGGAACTTCACCGGTAAGGAGTTTTTTAGTTACCTTAATTGA
AATAAACGAAATAAAAACTCGCAATTAAGCGAGTTGGAGGCGCGCCGCTAGCCATATGGGGATTGGTGGC
GACGACTCCTGGAGCCCGTCAGTATCGGCGGAATTACAGCTGAGCGCCGGTCGCTACCATTACCAGTTGG
TCTGGTGTCAAAAATAATAATAACCGGGCAGGCCATGTCTGCCCGTATTTCGCGTAAGGAAATCCCTCGA
GGGTACCTCTAGTTCTAGCCAGCTTTTGTTCCCTTTAGTGAGGGTTAATTTCGAGCTTGGCGTAATCATG
GTCATAGCTGTTTCCTGTGTGAAATTGTTATCCGCTCACAATTCCACACAACATACGAGCCGGAAGCATA
AAGTGTAAAGCCTGGGGTGCCTAATGAGTGAGCTAACTCACATTAATTGCGTTGCGCTCACTGCCCGCTT
TCCAGTCGGGAAACCTGTCGTGCCAGCTGCATTAATGAATCGGCCAACGCGCGGGGAGAGGCGGTTTGCG
TATTGGGCGCTCTTCCGCTTCCTCGCTCACTGACTCGCTGCGCTCGGTCGTTCGGCTGCGGCGAGCGGTA
TCAGCTCACTCAAAGGCGGTAATACGGTTATCCACAGAATCAGGGGATAACGCAGGAAAGAACATGTGAG
CAAAAGGCCAGCAAAAGGCCAGGAACCGTAAAAAGGCCGCGTTGCTGGCGTTTTTCCATAGGCTCCGCCC
CCCTGACGAGCATCACAAAAATCGACGCTCAAGTCAGAGGTGGCGAAACCCGACAGGACTATAAAGATAC
CAGGCGTTTCCCCCTGGAAGCTCCCTCGTGCGCTCTCCTGTTCCGACCCTGCCGCTTACCGGATACCTGT
CCGCCTTTCTCCCTTCGGGAAGCGTGGCGCTTTCTCATAGCTCACGCTGTAGGTATCTCAGTTCGGTGTA
GGTCGTTCGCTCCAAGCTGGGCTGTGTGCACGAACCCCCCGTTCAGCCCGACCGCTGCGCCTTATCCGGT
AACTATCGTCTTGAGTCCAACCCGGTAAGACACGACTTATCGCCACTGGCAGCAGCCACTGGTAACAGGA
TTAGCAGAGCGAGGTATGTAGGCGGTGCTACAGAGTTCTTGAAGTGGTGGCCTAACTACGGCTACACTAG
AAGAACAGTATTTGGTATCTGCGCTCTGCTGAAGCCAGTTACCTTCGGAAAAAGAGTTGGTAGCTCTTGA
TCCGGCAAACAAACCACCGCTGGTAGCGGTGGTTTTTTTGTTTGCAAGCAGCAGATTACGCGCAGAAAAA
AAGGATCTCAAGAAGATCCTTTGATCTTTTCTACGGGGTCTGACGCTCAGTGGAACGAAAACTCACGTTA
AGGGATTTTGGTCATGAGATTATCAAAAAGGATCTTCACCTAGATCCTTTTAAATTAAAAATGAAGTTTT
AAATCAATCTAAAGTATATATGAGTAAACTTGGTCTGACAGTTACCAATGCTTAATCAGTGAGGCACCTA
TCTCAGCGATCTGTCTATTTCGTTCATCCATAGTTGCCTGACTCCCCGTCGTGTAGATAACTACGATACG
GGAGGGCTTACCATCTGGCCCCAGTGCTGCAATGATACCGCGAGACCCACGCTCACCGGCTCCAGATTTA
TCAGCAATAAACCAGCCAGCCGGAAGGGCCGAGCGCAGAAGTGGTCCTGCAACTTTATCCGCCTCCATCC
AGTCTATTAATTGTTGCCGGGAAGCTAGAGTAAGTAGTTCGCCAGTTAATAGTTTGCGCAACGTTGTTGC
CATTGCTACAGGCATCGTGGTGTCACGCTCGTCGTTTGGTATGGCTTCATTCAGCTCCGGTTCCCAACGA
TCAAGGCGAGTTACATGATCCCCCATGTTGTGCAAAAAAGCGGTTAGCTCCTTCGGTCCTCCGATCGTTG
TCAGAAGTAAGTTGGCCGCAGTGTTATCACTCATGGTTATGGCAGCACTGCATAATTCTCTTACTGTCAT
GCCATCCGTAAGATGCTTTTCTGTGACTGGTGAGTACTCAACCAAGTCATTCTGAGAATAGTGTATGCGG
CGACCGAGTTGCTCTTGCCCGGCGTCAATACGGGATAATACCGCGCCACATAGCAGAACTTTAAAAGTGC
TCATCATTGGAAAACGTTCTTCGGGGCGAAAACTCTCAAGGATCTTACCGCTGTTGAGATCCAGTTCGAT
GTAACCCACTCGTGCACCCAACTGATCTTCAGCATCTTTTACTTTCACCAGCGTTTCTGGGTGAGCAAAA
ACAGGAAGGCAAAATGCCGCAAAAAAGGGAATAAGGGCGACACGGAAATGTTGAATACTCATACTCTTCC
TTTTTCAATATTATTGAAGCATTTATCAGGGTTATTGTCTCATGAGCGGATACATATTTGAATGTATTTA
GAAAAATAAACAAATAGGGGTTCCGCGCACATTTCCCCGAAAAGTGCCAC
